>Addgene plasmid #221406 | Beta1 Q280* K418* full-length | addgene full sequence | sequence record 439055 | Addgene NGS Result
ACATCCCTAAAATTTTCCTTACATGTTTTACTAGCCAGATTTTTCCTCCTCTCCTGACTACTCCCAGTCA
TAGCTGTCCCTCTTCTCTTATGGAGATCTTTGCATTTTTAGACATTTAGAAGCCTATATCTTGTTACAGA
ATTGGAATTACACAAAAATTCTACCATATTTTGAAAGCTTAGGTTGTTCTGAAAAAAACAATATATTGTT
TTCCTGGGTAAACTAAAAGTCCCCTCGAGGAAAGGCCCCTAAAGTGAAACAGTGCAAAACGTTCAAAAAC
TGTCTGGCAATACAAGTTCCACTTTGACCAAAACGGCTGGCAGTAAAAGGGTTAAGAAGACTGTCAGCCT
TGAGCGGTATCAGCTCACTCAAAGGCGGTAATACGGTTATCCACAGAATCAGGGGATAACGCAGGAAAGA
ACATGTGAGCAAAAGGCCAGCAAAAGGCCAGGAACCGTAAAAAGGCCGCGTTGCTGGCGTTTTTCCATAG
GCTCCGCCCCCCTGACGAGCATCACAAAAATCGACGCTCAAGTCAGAGGTGGCGAAACCCGACAGGACTA
TAAAGATACCAGGCGTTTCCCCCTGGAAGCTCCCTCGTGCGCTCTCCTGTTCCGACCCTGCCGCTTACCG
GATACCTGTCCGCCTTTCTCCCTTCGGGAAGCGTGGCGCTTTCTCATAGCTCACGCTGTAGGTATCTCAG
TTCGGTGTAGGTCGTTCGCTCCAAGCTGGGCTGTGTGCACGAACCCCCCGTTCAGCCCGACCGCTGCGCC
TTATCCGGTAACTATCGTCTTGAGTCCAACCCGGTAAGACACGACTTATCGCCACTGGCAGCAGCCACTG
GTAACAGGATTAGCAGAGCGAGGTATGTAGGCGGTGCTACAGAGTTCTTGAAGTGGTGGGCTAACTACGG
CTACACTAGAAGAACAGTATTTGGTATCTGCGCTCTGCTGAAGCCAGTTACCTTCGGAAAAAGAGTTGGT
AGCTCTTGATCCGGCAAACAAACCACCGCTGGTAGCGGTGGTTTTTTTGTTTGCAAGCAGCAGATTACGC
GCAGAAAAAAAGGATCTCAAGAAGATCCTTTGATCTTTTCTACGGGGTCTGACGCTCAGTGGAACGACGC
GCGCGTAACTCACGTTAAGGGATTTTGGTCATGAGTTAGAAAAACTCATCGAGCATCAAATGAAACTGCA
ATTTATTCATATCAGGATTATCAATACCATATTTTTGAAAAAGCCGTTTCTGTAATGAAGGAGAAAACTC
ACCGAGGCAGTTCCATAGGATGGCAAGATCCTGGTATCGGTCTGCGATTCCGACTCGTCCAACATCAATA
CAACCTATTAATTTCCCCTCGTCAAAAATAAGGTTATCAAGTGAGAAATCACCATGAGTGACGACTGAAT
CCGGTGAGAATGGCAAAAGTTTATGCATTTCTTTCCAGACTTGTTCAACAGGCCAGCCATTACGCTCGTC
ATCAAAATCACTCGCATCAACCAAACCGTTATTCATTCGTGATTGCGCCTGAGCGAGGCGAAATACGCGA
TCGCTGTTAAAAGGACAATTACAAACAGGAATCGAGTGCAACCGGCGCAGGAACACTGCCAGCGCATCAA
CAATATTTTCACCTGAATCAGGATATTCTTCTAATACCTGGAACGCTGTTTTTCCGGGGATCGCAGTGGT
GAGTAACCATGCATCATCAGGAGTACGGATAAAATGCTTGATGGTCGGAAGTGGCATAAATTCCGTCAGC
CAGTTTAGTCTGACCATCTCATCTGTAACATCATTGGCAACGCTACCTTTGCCATGTTTCAGAAACAACT
CTGGCGCATCGGGCTTCCCATACAAGCGATAGATTGTCGCACCTGATTGCCCGACATTATCGCGAGCCCA
TTTATACCCATATAAATCAGCATCCATGTTGGAATTTAATCGCGGCCTCGACGTTTCCCGTTGGATATGG
CTCATTTTTTACTTCCTCACCTTGTCGTATTATACTATGCCGATATACTATGCCGATGATTAATTGTCGA
CACTGCGGGGGCTCTGTGTGGTAAGCAGGTCTTAACCTTTTTACTGCCAATGACGCATGGGATACGTCGT
GGCAGTAAAAGGGCTTAAATGCCAACGACGCGTCCCATACGTTGTTGGCATTTTAATTCTTCTCTCTGCA
GCGGCAGCATGTGCCGCCGCTGCAGAGAGTTTCTAGCGATGACAGCCCCTCTGGGCAACGAGCCGGGGGG
GCTGTCTTTCTTTATGTTTTAAATGCACTGACCTCCCACATTCCCTTTTTAGTAAAATATTCAGAAATAA
TTTAAATACATCATTGCAATGAAAATAAATGTTTTTTATTAGGCAGAATCCAGATGCTCAAGGCCCTTCA
TAATATCCCCCAGTTTAGTAGTTGGACTTAGGGAACAAAGGAACCTTTAATAGAAATTGGACAGCAAGAA
AGCGAGTCAGGCACCGGGCTTGCGGGTCATGCACCAGGTGCGCGGTCCTTCGGGCACCTCGACGTCGGCG
GTGACGGTGAAGCCGAGCCGCTCGTAGAAGGGGAGGTTGCGGGGCGCGGATGTCTCCAGGAAGGCGGGCA
CCCCGGCGCGCTCGGCCGCCTCCACTCCGGGGAGCACGACGGCGCTGCCCAGACCCTTGCCCTGGTGGTC
GGGCGACACGCCGACGGTGGCCAGGAACCACGCGGGCTCCTTGGGCCGGTGCGGCGCCAGGAGGCCTTCC
ATCTGTTGCTGCGCGGCCAGCCGGGAACCGCTCAACTCGGCCATGCGCGGGCCGATCTCGGCGAACACCG
CCCCCGCTTCGACGCTCTCCGGCGTGGTCCAGACCGCCACCGCGGCGCCGTCGTCCGCGACCCACACCTT
GCCGATGTCGAGCCCGACGCGCGTGAGGAAGAGTTCTTGCAGCTCGGTGACCCGCTCGATGTGGCGGTCC
GGATCGACGGTGTGGCGCGTGGCGGGGTAGTCGGCGAACGCGGCGGCGAGGGTGCGTACGGCCCTGGGGA
CGTCGTCGCGGGTGGCGAGGCGCACCGTGGGCTTGTACTCGGTCATGGTGGCGGACGAAAGGCCCGGAGA
TGAGGAAGAGGAGAACAGCGCGGCAGACGTGCGCTTTTGAAGCGTGCAGAATGCCGGGCCTCCGGAGGAC
CTTCGGGCGCCCGCCCCGCCCCTGAGCCCGCCCCTGAGCCCGCCCCCGGACCCACCCCTTCCCAGCCTCT
GAGCCCAGAAAGCGAAGGAGCAAAGCTGCTATTGGCCGCTGCCCCAAAGGCCTACCCGCTTCCATTGCTC
AGCGGTGCTGTCCATCTGCACGAGACTAGTGAGTCGTGCTACTTCCATTTGTCACGTCCTGCACGACGCG
AGCTGCGGGGCGGGGGGGAACTTCCTGACTAGGGGAGGAGTAGAAGGTGGCGCGAAGGGGCCACCAAAGA
ACGGAGCCGGTTGGCGCCTACCGGTGGATGTGGAATGTGTGCGAGGCCAGAGGCCACTTGTGTAGCGCCA
AGTGCCCAGCGGGGCTGCTAAAGCGCATGCTCCAGACTGCCTTGGGAAAAGCGCCTCCCCTACCCGGTAG
AGAAACTTGATCTGTCGCCGCAATTCAAACTTCGTGAGGCTCCGGTGCCCGTCAGTGACCTGCTATACTC
TGGAGACGCGTTACATAACTTACGGTAAATGGCCCGCCTGGCTGACCGCCCAACGACCCCCGCCCATTGA
CGTCAATAATGACGTATGTTCCCATAGTAACGCCAATAGGGACTTTCCATTGACGTCAATGGGTGGAGTA
TTTACGGTAAACTGCCCACTTGGCAGTACATCAAGTGTATCATATGCCAAGTACGCCCCCTATTGACGTC
AATGACGGTAAATGGCCCGCCTGGCATTATGCCCAGTACATGACCTTATGGGACTTTCCTACTTGGCAGT
ACATCTACGTATTAGTCATCGCTATTACCATGGTCGAGGTGAGCCCCACGTTCTGCTTCACTCTCCCCAT
CTCCCCCCCCTCCCCACCCCCAATTTTGTATTTATTTATTTTTTAATTATTTTGTGCAGCGATGGGGGCG
GGGGGGGGGGGGCGCGCGCCAGGCGGGGCGGGGCGGGGCGAGGGGCGGGGCGGGGCGAGGCGGAGAGGTG
CGGCGGCAGCCAATCAGAGCGGCGCGCTCCGAAAGTTTCCTTTTATGGCGAGGCGGCGGCGGCGGCGGCC
CTATAAAAAGCGAAGCGCGCGGCGGGCGGGAGTCGCTGCGCGCTGCCTTCGCCCCGTGCCCCGCTCCGCC
GCCGCCTCGCGCCGCCCGCCCCGGCTCTGACTGACCGCGTTACTCCCACAGGTGAGCGGGCGGGACGGCC
CTTCTCCTCCGGGCTGTAATTAGCGCTTGGTTTAATGACGGCTTGTTTCTTTTCTGTGGCTGCGTGAAAG
CCTTGAGGGGCTCCGGGAGGGCCCTTTGTGCGGGGGGAGCGGCTCGGGGGGTGCGTGCGTGTGTGTGTGC
GTGGGGAGCGCCGCGTGCGGCTCCGCGCTGCCCGGCGGCTGTGAGCGCTGCGGGCGCGGCGCGGGGCTTT
GTGCGCTCCGCAGTGTGCGCGAGGGGAGCGCGGCCGGGGGCGGTGCCCCGCGGTGCGGGGGGGGCTGCGA
GGGGAACAAAGGCTGCGTGCGGGGTGTGTGCGTGGGGGGGTGAGCAGGGGGTGTGGGCGCGTCGGTCGGG
CTGCAACCCCCCCTGCACCCCCCTCCCCGAGTTGCTGAGCACGGCCCGGCTTCGGGTGCGGGGCTCCGTA
CGGGGCGTGGCGCGGGGCTCGCCGTGCCGGGCGGGGGGTGGCGGCAGGTGGGGGTGCCGGGCGGGGCGGG
GCCGCCTCGGGCCGGGGAGGGCTCGGGGGAGGGGCGCGGCGGCCCCCGGAGCGCCGGCGGCTGTCGAGGC
GCGGCGAGCCGCAGCCATTGCCTTTTATGGTAATCGTGCGAGAGGGCGCAGGGACTTCCTTTGTCCCAAA
TCTGTGCGGAGCCGAAATCTGGGAGGCGCCGCCGCACCCCCTCTAGCGGGCGCGGGGCGAAGCGGTGCGG
CGCCGGCAGGAAGGAAATGGGCGGGGAGGGCCTTCGTGCGTCGCCGCGCCGCCGTCCCCTTCTCCCTCTC
CAGCCTCGGGGCTGTCCGCGGGGGGACGGCTGCCTTCGGGGGGGACGGGGCAGGGCGGGGTTCGGCTTCT
GGCGTGTGACCGGCGGCTCTAGAGCCTCTGCTAACCATGTTCATGCCTTCTTCTTTTTCCTACAGCTCCT
GGGCAACGTGCTGGTTATTGTGCTGTCTCATCATTTTGGCAAAGAATTCGGCTTGATCGAAGCCGTCTCA
GGGGAGAGACCACACCCAAGCTGTCTAGAGCCGCCACCATGCCTTTGCTCCTCCTGTTGCCCTTGCTCTG
GGCTGGCGCCCTCGCGCAGACGGACGAGAATCGATGTTTGAAAGCGAATGCAAAAAGCTGCGGAGAGTGC
ATTCAGGCCGGACCGAATTGTGGATGGTGTACAAATTCGACATTTTTGCAAGAGGGAATGCCCACGTCGG
CCCGATGTGATGACCTCGAGGCCTTGAAAAAGAAAGGATGTCCACCGGATGACATCGAGAACCCACGGGG
CTCAAAGGACATCAAAAAGAACAAGAATGTCACAAACCGCTCGAAGGGAACTGCTGAAAAGCTTAAACCG
GAGGACATCACGCAGATCCAGCCCCAACAGCTGGTGCTCCGATTGCGGTCCGGTGAGCCACAGACGTTTA
CTCTCAAGTTCAAGAGAGCGGAGGATTACCCGATCGATCTTTACTATCTTATGGACCTTTCGTACTCCAT
GAAGGATGATTTGGAAAATGTCAAGAGCCTCGGTACTGACTTGATGAATGAAATGCGCCGCATTACCAGC
GATTTCCGAATCGGATTCGGATCATTTGTGGAAAAGACCGTCATGCCCTACATTTCGACCACTCCGGCAA
AGTTGCGCAACCCGTGCACCTCAGAACAGAACTGCACCTCGCCTTTTTCGTATAAGAACGTCCTCAGCTT
GACAAACAAGGGTGAAGTGTTCAATGAGCTGGTCGGAAAGCAAAGAATCTCGGGAAACCTCGATAGCCCG
GAGGGAGGGTTTGATGCAATCATGCAAGTGGCGGTATGCGGGTCCCTTATTGGCTGGAGAAACGTGACCA
GACTCCTGGTGTTTTCCACTGATGCGGGATTTCATTTCGCCGGAGACGGGAAACTGGGAGGGATTGTACT
TCCGAATGACGGATAGTGTCATTTGGAGAACAACATGTATACGATGTCCCACTACTATGACTACCCCTCG
ATCGCGCACCTCGTCCAAAAACTGAGCGAAAACAATATCCAGACTATCTTTGCGGTCACGGAGGAGTTTC
AGCCCGTGTATAAAGAACTGAAAAACTTGATCCCTAAGTCCGCAGTCGGAACGCTGTCGGCCAACAGCTC
GAATGTGATCCAGTTGATCATCGATGCGTATAACTCACTTTCATCAGAGGTCATCCTTGAGAACGGAAAG
CTTAGCGAAGGAGTGACAATCTCGTACAAATCATATTGCAAGAATGGAGTGAATGGCACCGGCGAGAATG
GCCGGAAATGTTCAAACATTTCCATCGGCGACGAGGTCCAGTTTGAGATCAGCATTACTTCCAATAAGTG
CCCTAAGTAGGACTCGGACTCATTCAAAATTCGGCCTCTCGGGTTTACCGAAGAGGTAGAGGTGATCCTC
CAGTACATTTGTGAATGCGAGTGTCAATCAGAGGGTATCCCCGAAAGCCCCAAGTGTCATGAGGGTAACG
GAACGTTCGAATGCGGGGCATGTAGATGTAACGAAGGTCGCGTCGGAAGGCACTGCGAATGCTCGACTGA
TGAGGTAAACTCGGAAGACATGGATGCGTATTGCCGAAAAGAGAATTCGAGCGAAATCTGCTCAAACAAC
GGGGAATGTGTGTGCGGACAATGTGTCTGCCGGAAACGGGATAACACAAATGAGATCTACTCCGGAAAGT
TTTGCGAATGCGACAATTTCAACTGTGACAGGTCCAACGGTCTTATCTGTGGTGGTAATGGAGTCTGCAA
GTGCCGCGTCTGCGAGTGTAATCCGAATTACACAGGCTCAGCGTGTGATTGCAGCCTCGACACGTCAACA
TGCGAGGCGTCCAACGGGCAGATTTGTAACGGGCGAGGGATTTGCGAGTGTGGGGTGTGCAAATGCACTG
ACCCCAAATTCCAGGGGCAGACGTGCGAGATGTGCCAGACGTGTCTTGGTGTCTGTGCGGAGCATAAGGA
ATGCGTGCAGTGCAGAGCGTTCAACAAAGGGGAAAAGAAAGATACGTGTACGCAAGAATGTTCGTATTTC
AATATCACGAAGGTGGAGTCGAGGGATAAGCTCCCGCAGCCAGTACAGCCGGACCCCGTCAGCCATTGCA
AGGAAAAGGACGTGGATGATTGCTGGTTCTATTTCACATACTCCGTGAATGGTAATAATGAGGTAATGGT
ACATGTCGTGGAGAACCCCGAATGCCCCACGGGTCCCGACATCATTCCCATAGTAGCTGGAGTCGTGGCA
GGTATCGTGCTTATCGGTCTGGCGTTGTTGTTGATCTGGAAACTCTTGATGATCATCCATGACCGCAGAG
AGTTTGCCAAGTTTGAGAAAGAGAAGATGAATGCAAAATGGGACACTGGCGAAAACCCAATATACAAAAG
CGCTGTTACAACAGTGGTGAACCCCAAGTACGAGGGCAAAGCTAGCTACCCATACGATGTTCCAGATTAC
GCTGGCAGCGGGTTGAATGATATTTTCGAGGCTCAGAAGATAGAATGGCATGAATGATAATCGTGGAACA
GTACGAACGCGCCGAGGGCCGCCACTCCACCGGCGGCATGGACGAGCTGTACAAGTGATAAAGTACTTGA
TAAGCTCTTCAGGTTGAGGTCTCTAAAAGCGTCTTCCTGTTCTCATCACATCATATCAAGGTTATATACC
ATCAATATTGCCACAGATGTTACTTAGCCTTTTAATATTTCTCTAATTTAGTGTATATGCAATGATAGTT
CTCTGATTTCTGAGATTGAGTTTCTCATGTGTAATGATTATTTAGAGTTTCTCTTTCATCTGTTCAAATT
TTTGTCTAGTTTTATTTTTTACTGATTTGTAAGACTTCTTTTTATAATCTGCATATTACAATTCTCTTTA
CTGGGGTGTTGCAAATATTTTCTGTCATTCTATGGCCTGACTTTTCTTAATGGTTTTTTAATTTTAAAAA
TAAGTCTTAATATTCATGCAATCTAATTAACAATCTTTTCTTTGTGGTTAGGACTTTGAGTCATAAGAAA
TTTTTCTCTACACTGAAGTCATGATGGCATGCTTCTATATTATTTTCTAAAAGATTTAAAGTTTTGCCTT
CTCCATTTAGACTTATAATTCACTGGAATTTTTTTGTGTGTATGGTATGACATATGGGTTCCCTTTTATT
TTTTACATATAAATATATTTCCCTGTTTTTCTAAAAAAGAAAAAGATCATCATTTTCCCATTGTAAAATG
CCATATTTTTTTCATAGGTCACTTACATATATCAATGGGTCTGTTTCTGAGCTCTACTCTATTTTATCAG
CCTCACTGTCTATCCCCACACATCTCATGCTTTGCTCTAAATCTTGATATTTAGTGGAACATTCTTTCCC
ATTTTGTTCTACAAGAATATTTTTGTTATTGTCTTTGGGCTTTCTATATACATTTTGAAATGAGGTTGAC
AAGTTAATAACAGGCCTATTGATTGGAAAGTTTGTCAACGAATTGTGGGTCTTTTGGGGTTTGCTGCCCC
TTTTACGCAATGTGGATATCCTGCTTTAATGCCTTTATATGCATGTATACAAGCAAAACAGGCTTTTACT
TTCTCGCCAACTTACAAGGCCTTTCTCAGTAAACAGTATATGACCCTTTACCCCGTTGCTCGGCAACGGC
CTGGTCTGTGCCAAGTGTTTGCTGACGCAACCCCCACTGGTTGGGGCTTGGCCATAGGCCATCAGCGCAT
GCGTGGAACCTTTGTGTCTCCTCTGCCGATCCATACTGCGGAACTCCTAGCCGCTTGTTTTGCTCGCAGC
AGGTCTGGAGCAAACCTCATCGGGACCGACAATTCTGTCGTACTCTCCCGCAAGTATACATCGTTTCCAT
GGCTGCTAGGCTGTGCTGCCAACTGGATCCTGCGCGGGACGTCCTTTGTTTACGTCCCGTCGGCGCTGAA
TCCCGCGGACGACCCCTCCCGGGGCCGCTTGGGGCTCTACCGCCCGCTTCTCCGTCTGCCGTACCGTCCG
ACCACGGGGCGCACCTCTCTTTACGCGGACTCCCCGTCTGTGCCTTCTCATCTGCCGGACCGTGTGCACT
TCGCTTCACCTCTGCACGTCGCATGGAGGCCACCGTGAACGCCCACCGGAACCTGCCCAAGGTCTTGCAT
AAGAGGACTCTTGGACTTTCAGCAATGTCATCTCAGTGGCTAATAAAGGAAATTTATTTTCATTGCAATA
GTGTGTTGGAATTTTTTGTGTCTCTCACTCGGAAGGACATATGGGAGGGCAAATCATTTAAAACATCAGA
ATGAGTATTTGGTTTAGAGTTTGGCAACATATGCCCATATGCTGGCTGCCATGAACAAAGGTTGGCTATA
AAGAGGTCATCAGTATATGAAACAGCCCCCTGCTGTCCATTCCTTATTCCATAGAAAAGCCTTGACTTGA
GGTTAGATTTTTTTTATATTTTGTTTTGTGTTATTTTTTTCTTTA
Features (pLannotate 1.2.2; 15 found; start..end, strand, type, name):
    482..1070    -  rep_origin     ori: high-copy-number ColE1/pMB1/pBR322/pUC origin of replication
   1156..1965    -  CDS            KanR: aminoglycoside phosphotransferase; aph(3')-Ia; confers resistance to kanamycin in bacteria or G418 (Geneticin®) in eukaryotes
   1984..2028    -  promoter       EM7 promoter (fragment): synthetic bacterial promoter&nbsp
   2247..2456    -  polyA_signal   β-globin poly(A) (fragment): human β-globin polyadenylation signal
   2457..3056    -  CDS            PuroR (fragment): puromycin N-acetyltransferase; pac from Streptomyces; confers resistance to puromycin
   3066..3565    -  promoter       PGK promoter: mouse phosphoglycerate kinase 1 promoter
   3649..3952    +  enhancer       CMV enhancer: human cytomegalovirus immediate early enhancer
   3954..4228    +  promoter       chicken β-actin promoter: No description available
   4229..5245    +  intron         chimeric intron: chimera between introns from chicken β-actin and rabbit β-globin
   5374..7740    +  CDS            ITGB1: ITB1_HUMAN - Also known as FNRB, MDF2, MSK12. Experimental evidence at protein level: Swiss-Prot protein existence level 1. (Microbial infection) In case of HIV-1 infection, integrin ITGA5:ITGB1 binding to extracellular viral Tat protein seems to enhance angiogenesis in Kaposi's sarcoma lesions. From Homo sapiens (Human).
   7747..7773    +  CDS            3xHA (fragment): three tandem HA epitope tags
   7830..7898    +  CDS            mOrange2 (fragment): photostable monomeric orange derivative of DsRed fluorescent protein (Shaner et al., 2008) mammalian codon-optimized
   8945..9203    +  ncRNA          HBV PRE 1151-1410: Accession: RF02816 - Hepatitis B virus post-transcriptional regulatory element 1151-1410
   9169..9510    +  CDS            X (fragment): X_HBVD3 - Experimental evidence at protein level: Swiss-Prot protein existence level 1. Multifunctional protein that plays a role in silencing host antiviral defenses and promoting viral transcription. Does not seem to be essential for HBV infection. May be directly involved in development of cirrhosis and liver cancer (hepatocellular carcinoma). Most of cytosolic activities involve modulation of cytosolic calcium. The effect on apoptosis is controversial depending on the cell types in which the studies have been conducted. May induce apoptosis by localizing in mitochondria and causing loss of
   9492..9547    +  polyA_signal   β-globin poly(A) signal: rabbit β-globin polyadenylation signal (Gil and Proudfoot, 1987)
