[The description below was written by a language model from this plasmid's Addgene catalogue record and pLannotate feature annotations shown in this document.]
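Description:
Beta1 Q280* K418* full-length is a 9,775 nt mammalian expression plasmid built on the pD2529 CAG backbone for producing full-length human integrin β1 (ITGB1). It is maintained in bacteria through a high-copy ColE1/pUC-type origin and a kanamycin resistance gene (aph(3')-Ia) preceded by an EM7 promoter fragment. For selection in mammalian cells, a separate cassette on the opposite strand places puromycin N-acetyltransferase under the mouse PGK promoter with a β-globin polyadenylation signal.

The integrin cassette is driven by the CAG arrangement: CMV immediate-early enhancer, chicken β-actin promoter and the chimeric β-actin/β-globin intron, which together give strong constitutive expression. The insert is a codon-optimized sequence encoding the mature β1 subunit, with the native signal peptide replaced by a CD33 secretion peptide at the N terminus and HA and Avi tags at the C terminus. These serve for epitope detection and site-specific enzymatic biotinylation, respectively. The annotation picks up the HA epitope as a partial 3xHA match, and a short downstream hit labelled mOrange2 is only a small fragment, so it does not indicate a fluorescent reporter.

Downstream, a hepatitis B virus post-transcriptional regulatory element, which overlaps a partial X protein reading frame, likely aids transcript export and accumulation ahead of the rabbit β-globin polyadenylation signal. The name marks positions Q280 and K418 with asterisks, but the record does not explain what these denote. If they are stop codons, full-length protein would depend on their suppression, for example to introduce non-canonical residues for labelling, but this is an inference. The associated publication concerns single-molecule analysis of integrin conformational activation on ligand binding.
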