Addgene plasmid #221406: Beta1 Q280* K418* full-length
Purpose: Mammalian expression of human integrin beta1 Q280* K418* full-length
Depositing lab: Timothy Springer. Depositing organization: Boston Children's Hospital. Publication: Ligand binding initiates single-molecule integrin conformational activation. Li J, Jo MH, Yan J, Hall T, Lee J, Lopez-Sanchez U, Yan S, Ha T, Springer TA. Cell. 2024 May 14:S0092-8674(24)00475-6. doi: 10.1016/j.cell.2024.04.049. PubMed 38772370.
Backbone
  Vector backbone: pD2529 CAG
  Backbone manufacturer: 15
  Vector type: Mammalian Expression
  Selectable markers: Puromycin
Growth in bacteria
  Bacterial resistance: Kanamycin, 50 μg/mL
  Growth temperature: 37°C
  Growth strain: DH5alpha
  Copy number: High Copy
Gene/Insert
  Gene/Insert name: integrin beta1 Q280* K418* full-length
  Species: H. sapiens (human)
  Mutation: codon-optimized mature sequence
  Entrez Gene: ITGB1 (a.k.a. CD29, FNRB, GPIIA, MDF2, MSK12, VLA-BETA, VLAB)
  Tag / fusion protein: CD33 secretion peptide (MPLLLLLPLLWAGALA) (N terminal on insert); HA and AVI tags (C terminal on insert)
  Cloning method: Gibson Cloning
Terms and licenses: Academic/Nonprofit Terms; Industry Terms: Not Available to Industry
How to cite: Beta1 Q280* K418* full-length was a gift from Timothy Springer (Addgene plasmid # 221406 ; http://n2t.net/addgene:221406 ; RRID:Addgene_221406)
